Addgene plasmid #226669: pTBL3428 MTK234-LacO-BtoApegRNA
Purpose: MTK234 part containing lac-inducible variant of the hU6 promoter driving a B to A pegRNA
Depositing lab: Chang Liu. Depositing organization: University of California, Irvine. Publication: Open-ended molecular recording of sequential cellular events into DNA. Loveless TB, Carlson CK, Dentzel Helmy CA, Hu VJ, Ross SK, Demelo MC, Murtaza A, Liang G, Ficht M, Singhai A, Pajoh-Casco MJ, Liu CC. Nat Chem Biol. 2025 Apr;21(4):512-521. doi: 10.1038/s41589-024-01764-5. Epub 2024 Nov 14. PubMed 39543397.
Backbone
  Vector backbone: MTK234
  Backbone manufacturer: Hana El-Samad Lab
  Vector type: Mammalian Expression, CRISPR, Synthetic Biology
Growth in bacteria
  Bacterial resistance: Chloramphenicol, 25 μg/mL
  Growth temperature: 37°C
  Growth strain: DH5alpha
  Copy number: High Copy
Gene/Insert
  Gene/Insert name: hU6-LacOS-BtoApegRNA
  gRNA/shRNA sequence: ACTGGGCCATCTATCATTGA
  Promoter: hU6-LacOS
  Cloning method: Gibson Cloning
  Sequencing primers: 5′ ColE1
Resource information
  A portion of this plasmid was derived from a plasmid made by: Hana El-Samad (Mammalian Toolkit, Kit #1000000180).
Terms and licenses: Academic/Nonprofit Terms; Industry Terms: Not Available to Industry
Depositor comments: Please visit https://doi.org/10.1101/2021.11.05.467507 for bioRxiv preprint.
How to cite: pTBL3428 MTK234-LacO-BtoApegRNA was a gift from Chang Liu (Addgene plasmid # 226669 ; http://n2t.net/addgene:226669 ; RRID:Addgene_226669)
