[The description below was written by a language model from this plasmid's Addgene catalogue record and pLannotate feature annotations shown in this document.]
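Description:
pTBL3428 MTK234-LacO-BtoApegRNA is a small (about 2.1 kb) part plasmid built on the MTK234 backbone of the Mammalian Toolkit, a hierarchical modular cloning system for assembling mammalian expression constructs. As a "234" part it occupies the combined positions normally filled by promoter, coding sequence and terminator parts, so the whole RNA expression unit can be moved as one block into a transcription-unit or multigene vector. It is propagated in E. coli from a high-copy ColE1/pUC-type origin. Selection is with chloramphenicol through a cat gene that has its own promoter and is followed by a lambda t0 terminator.

The payload is a prime editing guide RNA driven by a lac-regulated variant of the human U6 Pol III promoter (hU6-LacOS). The feature table shows two symmetric lac operators, one of them flanked by short U6-derived fragments. These fragments are annotated by similarity to a TREmod/U6 promoter, but the record describes no tet regulation. This arrangement is consistent with LacI binding repressing transcription and IPTG relieving it, although no lacI gene is present on this plasmid and the repressor would have to be supplied separately. Downstream lies a partial match to the S. pyogenes tracrRNA, corresponding to the guide scaffold. The pegRNA's 3′ extension is not separately annotated. A very short hit to a Rosa26 homology arm is probably a spurious match.

The "B to A" designation is not explained further in the record. The associated publication concerns sequential recording of cellular events into DNA, which suggests the construct serves as an inducible pegRNA module linking a small-molecule input to a defined prime-editing step in mammalian cells.
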