Features (pLannotate 1.2.2; 10 found; start..end, strand, type, name):
    551..648     +  promoter       cat promoter: promoter of the E. coli cat gene encoding chloramphenicol acetyltransferase
    649..1305    +  CDS            cat: CAT_ECOLX - Experimental evidence at protein level: Swiss-Prot protein existence level 1. This enzyme is an effector of chloramphenicol resistance in bacteria. From Escherichia coli. This protein is used as a marker in many commonly used cloning vectors, such as pACYC184.
   1379..1413    +  terminator     lambda t0 terminator: minimal transcription terminator from phage lambda (Scholtissek and Grosse, 1987)
   1431..1453    +  misc_feature   HA-L (fragment): left homology arm from intron 1 of the mouse Rosa26 gene (Soriano, 1999)
   1527..1594    -  misc_RNA       tracrRNA (fragment): trans-activating CRISPR RNA for the Streptococcus pyogenes CRISPR/Cas9 system
   1642..1663    -  promoter       TREmod/U6 promoter (fragment): modified Tet-responsive promoter, consisting of seven repeats of the tet operator fused to a portion of the human U6 promoter
   1662..1681    -  protein_bind   lac operator (symmetric): The lac repressor binds to the lac operator to inhibit transcription in E. coli. This inhibition can be relieved by adding lactose or isopropyl-β-D-thiogalactopyranoside (IPTG). The symmetric lac operator was optimized for tight binding of lac repressor. lac repressor encoded by lacI
   1681..1707    -  promoter       TREmod/U6 promoter (fragment): modified Tet-responsive promoter, consisting of seven repeats of the tet operator fused to a portion of the human U6 promoter
   1756..1775    -  protein_bind   lac operator (symmetric): The lac repressor binds to the lac operator to inhibit transcription in E. coli. This inhibition can be relieved by adding lactose or isopropyl-β-D-thiogalactopyranoside (IPTG). The symmetric lac operator was optimized for tight binding of lac repressor. lac repressor encoded by lacI
   1997..467     -  rep_origin     ori (across the origin): high-copy-number ColE1/pMB1/pBR322/pUC origin of replication
>Addgene plasmid #226669 | pTBL3428 MTK234-LacO-BtoApegRNA | addgene full sequence | sequence record 451128 | Addgene NGS Result
CTCCTGTTCCGACCCTGCCGCTTACCGGATACCTGTCCGCCTTTCTCCCTTCGGGAAGCGTGGCGCTTTC
TCATAGCTCACGCTGTAGGTATCTCAGTTCGGTGTAGGTCGTTCGCTCCAAGCTGGGCTGTGTGCACGAA
CCCCCCGTTCAGCCCGACCGCTGCGCCTTATCCGGTAACTATCGTCTTGAGTCCAACCCGGTAAGACACG
ACTTATCGCCACTGGCAGCAGCCACTGGTAACAGGATTAGCAGAGCGAGGTATGTAGGCGGTGCTACAGA
GTTCTTGAAGTGGTGGCCTAACTACGGCTACACTAGAAGAACAGTATTTGGTATCTGCGCTCTGCTGAAG
CCAGTTACCTTCGGAAAAAGAGTTGGTAGCTCTTGATCCGGCAAACAAACCACCGCTGGTAGCGGTGGTT
TTTTTGTTTGCAAGCAGCAGATTACGCGCAGAAAAAAAGGATCTCAAGAAGATCCTTTGATCTTTTCTAC
GGGGTCTGACGCTCAGTGGAACGAAAACTCACGTTAAGGGATTTTGGTCATGATTGATCGGGCACGTAAG
AGGTTCCAACTTTCACCATAATGAAATAAGATCACTACCGGGCGTATTTTTTGAGTTATCGAGATTTTCA
GGAGCTAAGGAAGCTAAAATGGAGAAAAAAATCACTGGATATACCACCGTTGATATATCCCAATGGCATC
GTAAAGAACATTTTGAGGCATTTCAGTCAGTTGCTCAATGTACCTATAACCAGACCGTTCAGCTGGATAT
TACGGCCTTTTTAAAGACCGTAAAGAAAAATAAGCACAAGTTTTATCCGGCCTTTATTCACATTCTTGCC
CGCCTGATGAATGCTCATCCGGAATTTCGTATGGCAATGAAAGACGGTGAGCTGGTGATATGGGATAGTG
TTCACCCTTGTTACACCGTTTTCCATGAGCAAACTGAAACGTTTTCATCGCTCTGGAGTGAATACCACGA
CGATTTCCGGCAGTTTCTACACATATATTCGCAAGATGTGGCGTGTTACGGTGAAAACCTGGCCTATTTC
CCTAAAGGGTTTATTGAGAATATGTTTTTCGTTTCAGCCAATCCCTGGGTGAGTTTCACCAGTTTTGATT
TAAACGTGGCCAATATGGACAACTTCTTCGCCCCCGTTTTCACCATGGGCAAATATTATACGCAAGGCGA
CAAGGTGCTGATGCCGCTGGCGATTCAGGTTCATCATGCCGTTTGTGATGGCTTCCATGTCGGCAGAATG
CTTAATGAATTACAACAGTACTGCGATGAGTGGCAGGGCGGGGCGTAATTTGATATCGAGCTCGCTTGGA
CTCCTGTTGATAGATCCAGTAATGACCTCAGAACTCCATCTGGATTTGTTCAGAACGCTCGGTTGCCGCC
GGGCGTTTTTTATTGGTCTGGTCTCACAGCACTCCAGTCTTTCTAGAAGATGGAAAAAGGGCCATCTATC
ATTAGGCCATCATCACCATCATTGATGGCAGAGGAAAGGAAGCCCTGCTTCCTCCAGCACCGACTCGGTG
CCACTTTTTCAAGTTGATAACGGACTAGCCTTATTTAAACTTGCTATGCTGTTTCCAGCTTAGCTCTTAA
ACTCAATGATAGATGGCCCAGTCGGTGTTTCGTCCTTTCCACAAGATATATAATTGTGAGCGCTCACAAT
TACTTTCAAGTTACGGTAAGCATATGATAGTCCATTTTAAAACATAATTTTAAAACTGCAAACTACCCAA
GAAATAATTGTGAGCGCTCACAATTTTTTGTACTAATATCTTTGTGTTTACAGTCAAATTAATTCTAATT
ATCTCTCTAACAGCCTTGTATCGTATATGCAAATATGAAGGAATCATGGGAAATAGGCCCTCCGTTTGAG
ACCGACTACGGTTATCCACAGAATCAGGGGATAACGCAGGAAAGAACATGTGAGCAAAAGGCCAGCAAAA
GGCCAGGAACCGTAAAAAGGCCGCGTTGCTGGCGTTTTTCCATAGGCTCCGCCCCCCTGACGAGCATCAC
AAAAATCGACGCTCAAGTCAGAGGTGGCGAAACCCGACAGGACTATAAAGATACCAGGCGTTTCCCCCTG
GAAGCTCCCTCGTGCGCT
